>Addgene plasmid #89516 | Carl-YeNL-KDEL_pcDNA3 | addgene full sequence | sequence record 176624 | Addgene NGS Result
TGTGTTGGAGGTCGCTGAGTAGTGCGCGAGCAAAATTTAAGCTACAACAAGGCAAGGCTTGACCGACAAT
TGCATGAAGAATCTGCTTAGGGTTAGGCGTTTTGCGCTGCTTCGCGATGTACGGGCCAGATATACGCGTT
GACATTGATTATTGACTAGTTATTAATAGTAATCAATTACGGGGTCATTAGTTCATAGCCCATATATGGA
GTTCCGCGTTACATAACTTACGGTAAATGGCCCGCCTGGCTGACCGCCCAACGACCCCCGCCCATTGACG
TCAATAATGACGTATGTTCCCATAGTAACGCCAATAGGGACTTTCCATTGACGTCAATGGGTGGAGTATT
TACGGTAAACTGCCCACTTGGCAGTACATCAAGTGTATCATATGCCAAGTACGCCCCCTATTGACGTCAA
TGACGGTAAATGGCCCGCCTGGCATTATGCCCAGTACATGACCTTATGGGACTTTCCTACTTGGCAGTAC
ATCTACGTATTAGTCATCGCTATTACCATGGTGATGCGGTTTTGGCAGTACATCAATGGGCGTGGATAGC
GGTTTGACTCACGGGGATTTCCAAGTCTCCACCCCATTGACGTCAATGGGAGTTTGTTTTGGCACCAAAA
TCAACGGGACTTTCCAAAATGTCGTAACAACTCCGCCCCATTGACGCAAATGGGCGGTAGGCGTGTACGG
TGGGAGGTCTATATAAGCAGAGCTCTCTGGCTAACTAGAGAACCCACTGCTTACTGGCTTATCGAAATTA
ATACGACTCACTATAGGGAGACCCAAGCTTGCGGCCGCCACCATGCTGCTGCCCGTCCCCCTGCTGCTGG
GCCTGCTGGGCGCCGCCGCGGATCCGATGGTGAGCAAGGGCGAGGAGCTGTTCACCGGGGTGGTGCCCAT
CCTGGTCGAGCTGGACGGCGACGTAAACGGCCACAAGTTCAGCGTGTCCGGCGAGGGCGAGGGCGATGCC
ACCTACGGCAAGCTGACCCTGAAGCTGATCTGCACCACCGGCAAGCTGCCCGTGCCCTGGCCCACCCTCG
TGACCACCCTGGGCTACGGCCTGCAGTGCTTCGCCCGCTACCCCGACCACATGAAGCAGCACGACTTCTT
CAAGTCCGCCATGCCCGAAGGCTACGTCCAGGAGCGCACCATCTTCTTCAAGGACGACGGCAACTACAAG
ACCCGCGCCGAGGTGAAGTTCGAGGGCGACACCCTGGTGAACCGCATCGAGCTGAAGGGCATCGACTTCA
AGGAGGACGGCAACATCCTGGGGCACAAGCTGGAGTACAACTACAACAGCCACAACGTCTATATCACCGC
CGACAAGCAGAAGAACGGCATCAAGGCCAACTTCAAGATCCGCCACAACATCGAGGACGGCGGCGTGCAG
CTCGCCGACCACTACCAGCAGAACACCCCCATCGGCGACGGCCCCGTGCTGCTGCCCGACAACCACTACC
TGAGCTACCAGTCCGCCCTGAGCAAAGACCCCAACGAGAAGCGCGATCACATGGTCCTGCTGGAGTTCGT
GACCGCCGCGATGCTCGAAGATTTCGTTGGGGACTGGCGACAGACAGCCGGCTACAACCTGGACCAAGTC
CTTGAACAGGGAGGTGTGTCCAGTTTGTTTCAGAATCTCGGGGTGTCCGTAACTCCGATCCAAAGGATTG
TCCTGAGCGGTGAAAATGGGCTGAAGATCGACATCCATGTCATCATCCCGTATGAAGGTCTGAGCGGCGA
CCAAATGGGCCAGATCGAAAAAATTTTTAAGGTGGTGTACCCTGTGGATGATCATCACTTTAAGGTGATC
CTGCACTATGGCACACTGGTAATCGACGGGGTTACGCCGAACATGATCGACTATTTCGGACGGCCGTATG
AAGGCATCGCCGTGTTCGACGGCAAAAAGATCACTGTAACAGGGACCCTGTGGAACGGCAACAAAATTAT
CGACGAGCGCCTGATCAACCCCGACGGCTCCCTGCTGTTCCGAGTAACCATCAACGGAGTGACCGGCTGG
CGGCTGTGCGAACGCATTCTGGCGGGTGGATCAGGCGGTACCAAGGACGAGCTGTAAGAATTCTGCAGAT
ATCCATCACACTGGCGGCCGCTCGAGCATGCATCTAGAGGGCCCTATTCTATAGTGTCACCTAAATGCTA
GAGCTCGCTGATCAGCCTCGACTGTGCCTTCTAGTTGCCAGCCATCTGTTGTTTGCCCCTCCCCCGTGCC
TTCCTTGACCCTGGAAGGTGCCACTCCCACTGTCCTTTCCTAATAAAATGAGGAAATTGCATCGCATTGT
CTGAGTAGGTGTCATTCTATTCTGGGGGGTGGGGTGGGGCAGGACAGCAAGGGGGAGGATTGGGAAGACA
ATAGCAGGCATGCTGGGGATGCGGTGGGCTCTATGGCTTCTGAGGCGGAAAGAACCAGCTGGGGCTCTAG
GGGGTATCCCC
[124 nt withheld, positions 2462-2585]
C
[91 nt withheld, positions 2587-2677]
A
[49 nt withheld, positions 2679-2727]
CCTTTGACGTTGGAGTCCACGTTCTTT
[37 nt withheld, positions 2755-2791]
ACCCTATCTCGGTCTATTCTTTTGATTTATAAGGGATTTTGCCGATTTCGGCCTATTGGTTAAAAAATGA
GCTGATTTAACAAAAATTTAACGCGAATTAATTCTGTGGAATGTGTGTCAGTTAGGGTGTGGAAAGTCCC
CAGGCTCCCCAGCAGGCAGAAGTATGCAAAGCATGCATCTCAATTAGTCAGCAACCAGGTGTGGAAAGTC
CCCAGGCTCCCCAGCAGGCAGAAGTATGCAAAGCATGCATCTCAATTAGTCAGCAACCATAGTCCCGCCC
CTAACTCCGCCCATCCCGCCCCTAACTCCGCCCAGTTCCGCCCATTCTCCGCCCCATGGCTGACTAATTT
TTTTTATTTATGCAGAGGCCGAGGCCGCCTCTGCCTCTGAGCTATTCCAGAAGTAGTGAGGAGGCTTTTT
TGGAGGCCTAGGCTTTTGCAAAAAGCTCCCGGGAGCTTGTATATCCATTTTCGGATCTGATCAAGAGACA
GGATGAGGATCGTTTCGCATGATTGAACAAGATGGATTGCACGCAGGTTCTCCGGCCGCTTGGGTGGAGA
GGCTATTCGGCTATGACTGGGCACAACAGACAATCGGCTGCTCTGATGCCGCCGTGTTCCGGCTGTCAGC
GCAGGGGCGCCCGGTTCTTTTTGTCAAGACCGACCTGTCCGGTGCCCTGAATGAACTGCAGGACGAGGCA
GCGCGGCTATCGTGGCTGGCCACGACGGGCGTTCCTTGCGCAGCTGTGCTCGACGTTGTCACTGAAGCGG
GAAGGGACTGGCTGCTATTGGGCGAAGTGCCGGGGCAGGATCTCCTGTCATCTCACCTTGCTCCTGCCGA
GAAAGTATCCATCATGGCTGATGCAATGCGGCGGCTGCATACGCTTGATCCGGCTACCTGCCCATTCGAC
CACCAAGCGAAACATCGCATCGAGCGAGCACGTACTCGGATGGAAGCCGGTCTTGTCGATCAGGATGATC
TGGACGAAGAGCATCAGGGGCTCGCGCCAGCCGAACTGTTCGCCAGGCTCAAGGCGCGCATGCCCGACGG
CGAGGATCTCGTCGTGACCCATGGCGATGCCTGCTTGCCGAATATCATGGTGGAAAATGGCCGCTTTTCT
GGATTCATCGACTGTGGCCGGCTGGGTGTGGCGGACCGCTATCAGGACATAGCGTTGGCTACCCGTGATA
TTGCTGAAGAGCTTGGCGGCGAATGGGCTGACCGCTTCCTCGTGCTTTACGGTATCGCCGCTCCCGATTC
GCAGCGCATCGCCTTCTATCGCCTTCTTGACGAGTTCTTCTGAGCGGGACTCTGGGGTTCGAAATGACCG
ACCAAGCGACGCCCAACCTGCCATCACGAGATTTCGATTCCACCGCCGCCTTCTATGAAAGGTTGGGCTT
CGGAATCGTTTTCCGGGACGCCGGCTGGATGATCCTCCAGCGCGGGGATCTCATGCTGGAGTTCTTCGCC
CACCCCAACTTGTTTATTGCAGCTTATAATGGTTACAAATAAAGCAATAGCATCACAAATTTCACAAATA
AAGCATTTTTTTCACTGCATTCTAGTTGTGGTTTGTCCAAACTCATCAATGTATCTTATCATGTCTGTAT
ACCGTCGACCTCTAGCTAGAGCTTGGCGTAATCATGGTCATAGCTGTTTCCTGTGTGAAATTGTTATCCG
CTCACAATTCCACACAACATACGAGCCGGAAGCATAAAGTGTAAAGCCTGGGGTGCCTAATGAGTGAGCT
AACTCACATTAATTGCGTTGCGCTCACTGCCCGCTTTCCAGTCGGGAAACCTGTCGTGCCAGCTGCATTA
ATGAATCGGCCAACGCGCGGGGAGAGGCGGTTTGCGTATTGGGCGCTCTTCCGCTTCCTCGCTCACTGAC
TCGCTGCGCTCGGTCGTTCGGCTGCGGCGAGCGGTATCAGCTCACTCAAAGGCGGTAATACGGTTATCCA
CAGAATCAGGGGATAACGCAGGAAAGAACATGTGAGCAAAAGGCCAGCAAAAGGCCAGGAACCGTAAAAA
GGCCGCGTTGCTGGCGTTTTTCCATAGGCTCCGCCCCCCTGACGAGCATCACAAAAATCGACGCTCAAGT
CAGAGGTGGCGAAACCCGACAGGACTATAAAGATACCAGGCGTTTCCCCCTGGAAGCTCCCTCGTGCGCT
CTCCTGTTCCGACCCTGCCGCTTACCGGATACCTGTCCGCCTTTCTCCCTTCGGGAAGCGTGGCGCTTTC
TCATAGCTCACGCTGTAGGTATCTCAGTTCGGTGTAGGTCGTTCGCTCCAAGCTGGGCTGTGTGCACGAA
CCCCCCGTTCAGCCCGACCGCTGCGCCTTATCCGGTAACTATCGTCTTGAGTCCAACCCGGTAAGACACG
ACTTATCGCCACTGGCAGCAGCCACTGGTAACAGGATTAGCAGAGCGAGGTATGTAGGCGGTGCTACAGA
GTTCTTGAAGTGGTGGCCTAACTACGGCTACACTAGAAGAACAGTATTTGGTATCTGCGCTCTGCTGAAG
CCAGTTACCTTCGGAAAAAGAGTTGGTAGCTCTTGATCCGGCAAACAAACCACCGCTGGTAGCGGTGGTT
TTTTTGTTTGCAAGCAGCAGATTACGCGCAGAAAAAAAGGATCTCAAGAAGATCCTTTGATCTTTTCTAC
GGGGTCTGACGCTCAGTGGAACGAAAACTCACGTTAAGGGATTTTGGTCATGAGATTATCAAAAAGGATC
TTCACCTAGATCCTTTTAAATTAAAAATGAAGTTTTAAATCAATCTAAAGTATATATGAGTAAACTTGGT
CTGACAGTTACCAATGCTTAATCAGTGAGGCACCTATCTCAGCGATCTGTCTATTTCGTTCATCCATAGT
TGCCTGACTCCCCGTCGTGTAGATAACTACGATACGGGAGGGCTTACCATCTGGCCCCAGTGCTGCAATG
ATACCGCGAGACCCACGCTCACCGGCTCCAGATTTATCAGCAATAAACCAGCCAGCCGGAAGGGCCGAGC
GCAGAAGTGGTCCTGCAACTTTATCCGCCTCCATCCAGTCTATTAATTGTTGCCGGGAAGCTAGAGTAAG
TAGTTCGCCAGTTAATAGTTTGCGCAACGTTGTTGCCATTGCTACAGGCATCGTGGTGTCACGCTCGTCG
TTTGGTATGGCTTCATTCAGCTCCGGTTCCCAACGATCAAGGCGAGTTACATGATCCCCCATGTTGTGCA
AAAAAGCGGTTAGCTCCTTCGGTCCTCCGATCGTTGTCAGAAGTAAGTTGGCCGCAGTGTTATCACTCAT
GGTTATGGCAGCACTGCATAATTCTCTTACTGTCATGCCATCCGTAAGATGCTTTTCTGTGACTGGTGAG
TACTCAACCAAGTCATTCTGAGAATAGTGTATGCGGCGACCGAGTTGCTCTTGCCCGGCGTCAATACGGG
ATAATACCGCGCCACATAGCAGAACTTTAAAAGTGCTCATCATTGGAAAACGTTCTTCGGGGCGAAAACT
CTCAAGGATCTTACCGCTGTTGAGATCCAGTTCGATGTAACCCACTCGTGCACCCAACTGATCTTCAGCA
TCTTTTACTTTCACCAGCGTTTCTGGGTGAGCAAAAACAGGAAGGCAAAATGCCGCAAAAAAGGGAATAA
GGGCGACACGGAAATGTTGAATACTCATACTCTTCCTTTTTCAATATTATTGAAGCATTTATCAGGGTTA
TTGTCTCATGAGCGGATACATATTTGAATGTATTTAGAAAAATAAACAAATAGGGGTTCCGCGCACATTT
CCCCGAAAAGTGCCACCTGACGTCGACGGATCGGGAGATCTCCCGATCCCCTATGGTGCACTCTCAGTAC
AATCTGCTCTGATGCCGCATAGTTAAGCCAGTATCTGCTCCCTGCTTG
Features (pLannotate 1.2.2; 22 found; start..end, strand, type, name):
    141..520     +  enhancer       CMV enhancer: human cytomegalovirus immediate early enhancer
    521..724     +  promoter       CMV promoter: human cytomegalovirus (CMV) immediate early promoter
    720..753     +  LTR            5' LTR (truncated) (fragment): truncated 5' long terminal repeat (LTR) from HIV-1
    769..787     +  promoter       T7 promoter: promoter for bacteriophage T7 RNA polymerase
    867..1550    +  CDS            Venus: Venus is a basic (constitutively fluorescent) yellow fluorescent protein published in 2002, derived from Aequorea victoria. It is reported to be a rapidly-maturing weak dimer with moderate acid sensitivity.
   1554..2054    +  CDS            Nluc: NanoLuc® luciferase human codon-optimized
   2148..2166    -  promoter       SP6 promoter: promoter for bacteriophage SP6 RNA polymerase
   2192..2416    +  polyA_signal   bGH poly(A) signal: bovine growth hormone polyadenylation signal
   2420..2441    +  promoter       SV40 promoter (fragment): SV40 enhancer and early promoter
   2462..2890    +  rep_origin     f1 ori (sequence partly withheld): f1 bacteriophage origin of replication; arrow indicates direction of (+) strand synthesis
   2904..3233    +  promoter       SV40 promoter: SV40 enhancer and early promoter
   3300..4091    +  CDS            neo: KKA2_KLEPN - Also known as kan, nptII. Experimental evidence at protein level: Swiss-Prot protein existence level 1. Resistance to kanamycin, neomycin, paromomycin, ribostamycin, butirosin and gentamicin B. From Klebsiella pneumoniae.
   4115..4273    +  CDS            ble (fragment): BLE_KLEPN - Experimental evidence at protein level: Swiss-Prot protein existence level 1. Binding protein with a strong affinity to the bleomycin family of antibiotics. Binds to CL990; an antimitotic-antibiotic compound. From Klebsiella pneumoniae.
   4268..4389    +  polyA_signal   SV40 poly(A) signal: SV40 polyadenylation signal
   4462..4478    -  protein_bind   lac operator: The lac repressor binds to the lac operator to inhibit transcription in E. coli. This inhibition can be relieved by adding lactose or isopropyl-β-D-thiogalactopyranoside (IPTG). lac repressor encoded by lacI
   4486..4516    -  promoter       lac promoter: promoter for the E. coli lac operon
   4531..4552    -  protein_bind   CAP binding site: CAP binding activates transcription in the presence of cAMP. E. coli catabolite activator protein
   4565..4657    -  CDS            lacI (fragment): lac repressor; lacI; The lac repressor binds to the lac operator to inhibit transcription in E. coli. This inhibition can be relieved by adding lactose or isopropyl-β-D-thiogalactopyranoside (IPTG).
   4840..5428    -  rep_origin     ori: high-copy-number ColE1/pMB1/pBR322/pUC origin of replication
   5599..6459    -  CDS            AmpR: β-lactamase; bla; confers resistance to ampicillin, carbenicillin, and related antibiotics
   6460..6564    -  promoter       AmpR promoter: bla
   6623..6675    -  misc_feature   bom (fragment): basis of mobility region from pBR322
