[The description below was written by a language model from this plasmid's Addgene catalogue record and pLannotate feature annotations shown in this document.]
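Description:
Carl-YeNL-KDEL_pcDNA3 is a mammalian expression plasmid built on the pcDNA3 backbone that encodes an endoplasmic reticulum-targeted version of YeNL, the yellow member of a series of colour variants of a bright luminescent protein. It is propagated in E. coli as a high-copy plasmid through a ColE1/pUC-type origin with ampicillin selection (AmpR under its own bla promoter), and it also carries an f1 origin. For selection of stably transfected mammalian cells, an SV40 early promoter drives the neomycin phosphotransferase gene followed by an SV40 polyadenylation signal, giving G418 resistance.

The payload is a synthetic open reading frame placed between the BamHI and KpnI sites, transcribed from the CMV immediate early enhancer/promoter and terminated by the bovine growth hormone poly(A) signal. The feature table shows that YeNL consists of the yellow fluorescent protein Venus joined directly upstream of human codon-optimised NanoLuc luciferase. In fusions of this kind, energy from the luciferase reaction is passed to the fluorescent protein, which shifts the emission toward yellow and is associated with brighter output. According to the catalogue entry, a calreticulin-derived sequence is fused at the N terminus and a KDEL motif at the C terminus. Together these would direct the protein into the ER and retain it there, although neither element is annotated separately in the feature table. T7 and SP6 promoters flank the insert as standard backbone elements, and short annotated fragments (HIV-1 LTR, ble, lacI, bom) appear to be partial backbone matches rather than functional parts. The construct is intended for luminescence imaging of the endoplasmic reticulum in living mammalian cells, including multicolour imaging alongside the other colour variants.
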