Addgene plasmid #89516: Carl-YeNL-KDEL_pcDNA3
Purpose: Yellow color variant of bright luminescent protein, targeted to the endoplasmic reticulum
Depositing lab: Takeharu Nagai. Depositing organization: The University of Osaka. Publication: Five colour variants of bright luminescent protein for real-time multicolour bioimaging. Suzuki K, Kimura T, Shinoda H, Bai G, Daniels MJ, Arai Y, Nakano M, Nagai T. Nat Commun. 2016 Dec 14;7:13718. doi: 10.1038/ncomms13718. PubMed 27966527.
Backbone
  Vector backbone: pcDNA3
  Backbone manufacturer: Invitrogen
  Backbone size w/o insert (bp): 5400
  Vector type: Mammalian Expression
  Selectable markers: Neomycin (select with G418)
Growth in bacteria
  Bacterial resistance: Ampicillin, 100 μg/mL
  Growth temperature: 37°C
  Growth strain: DH5alpha
  Copy number: High Copy
Gene/Insert
  Gene/Insert name: YeNL
  Species: Synthetic
  Insert size (bp): 1191
  GenBank ID: LC128716
  Promoter: CMV
  Tag / fusion protein: Calreticulin (N terminal on insert); KDEL (C terminal on insert)
  Cloning method: Restriction Enzyme; 5′ cloning site BamHI (not destroyed); 3′ cloning site KpnI (not destroyed)
  Sequencing primers: 5′ CMV-F; 3′ BGHrev
Terms and licenses: Academic/Nonprofit Terms; Industry Terms: Not Available to Industry
Depositor comments: Derived from NanoLuc luciferase
How to cite: Carl-YeNL-KDEL_pcDNA3 was a gift from Takeharu Nagai (Addgene plasmid # 89516 ; http://n2t.net/addgene:89516 ; RRID:Addgene_89516)
