>Addgene plasmid #89516 | Carl-YeNL-KDEL_pcDNA3 | depositor partial sequence | sequence record 173456 | YeNL moiety
ATGGTGAGCAAGGGCGAGGAGCTGTTCACCGGGGTGGTGCCCATCCTGGTCGAGCTGGACGGCGACGTAA
ACGGCCACAAGTTCAGCGTGTCCGGCGAGGGCGAGGGCGATGCCACCTACGGCAAGCTGACCCTGAAGCT
GATCTGCACCACCGGCAAGCTGCCCGTGCCCTGGCCCACCCTCGTGACCACCCTGGGCTACGGCCTGCAG
TGCTTCGCCCGCTACCCCGACCACATGAAGCAGCACGACTTCTTCAAGTCCGCCATGCCCGAAGGCTACG
TCCAGGAGCGCACCATCTTCTTCAAGGACGACGGCAACTACAAGACCCGCGCCGAGGTGAAGTTCGAGGG
CGACACCCTGGTGAACCGCATCGAGCTGAAGGGCATCGACTTCAAGGAGGACGGCAACATCCTGGGGCAC
AAGCTGGAGTACAACTACAACAGCCACAACGTCTATATCACCGCCGACAAGCAGAAGAACGGCATCAAGG
CCAACTTCAAGATCCGCCACAACATCGAGGACGGCGGCGTGCAGCTCGCCGACCACTACCAGCAGAACAC
CCCCATCGGCGACGGCCCCGTGCTGCTGCCCGACAACCACTACCTGAGCTACCAGTCCGCCCTGAGCAAA
GACCCCAACGAGAAGCGCGATCACATGGTCCTGCTGGAGTTCGTGACCGCCGCGATGCTCGAAGATTTCG
TTGGGGACTGGCGACAGACAGCCGGCTACAACCTGGACCAAGTCCTTGAACAGGGAGGTGTGTCCAGTTT
GTTTCAGAATCTCGGGGTGTCCGTAACTCCGATCCAAAGGATTGTCCTGAGCGGTGAAAATGGGCTGAAG
ATCGACATCCATGTCATCATCCCGTATGAAGGTCTGAGCGGCGACCAAATGGGCCAGATCGAAAAAATTT
TTAAGGTGGTGTACCCTGTGGATGATCATCACTTTAAGGTGATCCTGCACTATGGCACACTGGTAATCGA
CGGGGTTACGCCGAACATGATCGACTATTTCGGACGGCCGTATGAAGGCATCGCCGTGTTCGACGGCAAA
AAGATCACTGTAACAGGGACCCTGTGGAACGGCAACAAAATTATCGACGAGCGCCTGATCAACCCCGACG
GCTCCCTGCTGTTCCGAGTAACCATCAACGGAGTGACCGGCTGGCGGCTGTGCGAACGCATTCTGGCG
